Addgene plasmid #224077: pFA6a-link-ymScarletI3-Kan
Purpose: Yeast tagging vector to create a gene fusion with yeast optimized mScarletI3 with Kan selection
Depositing lab: Bas Teusink. Depositing organization: Vrije Universiteit Amsterdam.
Backbone
  Vector backbone: pFA6A
  Vector type: Yeast Expression
  Selectable markers: Neomycin (select with G418)
Growth in bacteria
  Bacterial resistance: Ampicillin, 100 μg/mL
  Growth temperature: 37°C
  Growth strain: DH5alpha
  Copy number: High Copy
Gene/Insert
  Gene/Insert name: ymScarletI3
  Species: Synthetic
  Tag / fusion protein: ymScarletI3
  Cloning method: Restriction Enzyme; 5′ cloning site Unknown (unknown if destroyed)
Terms and licenses: Academic/Nonprofit Terms; Industry Terms: Not Available to Industry
How to cite: pFA6a-link-ymScarletI3-Kan was a gift from Bas Teusink (Addgene plasmid # 224077 ; http://n2t.net/addgene:224077 ; RRID:Addgene_224077)
