[The description below was written by a language model from this plasmid's Addgene catalogue record and pLannotate feature annotations shown in this document.]
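Description:
pFA6a-link-ymScarletI3-Kan is a yeast C-terminal tagging template built on the pFA6a backbone, a small (about 4.9 kb) E. coli plasmid that has no annotated yeast replication origin. It is propagated in bacteria through a high-copy ColE1/pUC-type origin and selected with ampicillin via the β-lactamase gene and its promoter. Short rop, bom and lacI fragments in the annotation are backbone remnants with no functional role, and SP6 and T7 phage promoters flank the cassette region, as is typical of this vector family.

The payload is a promoterless module consisting of a linker (indicated by the plasmid name but not annotated separately), followed by a yeast codon-optimised coding sequence for the red fluorescent protein mScarlet-I3. The annotation software labels this ORF as the related mScarlet-I. It is followed by the S. cerevisiae ADH1 terminator and then by the kanMX marker, a self-contained yeast expression unit conferring G418 resistance. Because the fluorescent protein has no promoter of its own, it is expressed only once fused in frame to a chromosomal gene.

In the usual use of pFA6a-series vectors, the linker–fluorophore–terminator–kanMX cassette is amplified by PCR with primers carrying homology to the 3′ end of a target gene. The product is integrated by homologous recombination so that the tagged protein is expressed from its native promoter, with the ADH1 terminator replacing the endogenous 3′ region. G418-resistant transformants then allow localisation or abundance of the fusion protein to be followed by red fluorescence. The cloning sites used to build the plasmid are not recorded.
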