Features (pLannotate 1.2.2; 11 found; start..end, strand, type, name):
    152..187     +  CDS            rop (fragment): Rop protein, which maintains plasmids at low copy number; rop
    289..340     +  misc_feature   bom (fragment): basis of mobility region from pBR322
    403..421     +  promoter       SP6 promoter: promoter for bacteriophage SP6 RNA polymerase
    503..1165    +  CDS            mScarlet-I: mScarlet-I is a basic (constitutively fluorescent) red fluorescent protein published in 2016, derived from synthetic construct. It is reported to be a rapidly-maturing monomer with moderate acid sensitivity.
   1211..1398    +  terminator     ADH1 terminator: S. cerevisiae ADH1; transcription terminator for the S. cerevisiae alcohol dehydrogenase 1 (ADH1) gene
   1473..2829    +  gene           kanMX: yeast selectable marker conferring kanamycin resistance (Wach et al., 1994)
   2934..2952    -  promoter       T7 promoter: promoter for bacteriophage T7 RNA polymerase
   2974..3027    -  CDS            lacI (fragment): lac repressor; lacI; The lac repressor binds to the lac operator to inhibit transcription in E. coli. This inhibition can be relieved by adding lactose or isopropyl-β-D-thiogalactopyranoside (IPTG).
   3210..3798    -  rep_origin     ori: high-copy-number ColE1/pMB1/pBR322/pUC origin of replication
   3969..4829    -  CDS            AmpR: β-lactamase; bla; confers resistance to ampicillin, carbenicillin, and related antibiotics
   4830..57      -  promoter       AmpR promoter (across the origin): bla
>Addgene plasmid #224077 | pFA6a-link-ymScarletI3-Kan | addgene full sequence | sequence record 460512 | Addgene NGS Result
CATGAGCGGATACATATTTGAATGTATTTAGAAAAATAAACAAATAGGGGTTCCGCGCACATTTCCCCGA
AAAGTGCCACCTGACGTCTAAGAAACCATTATTATCATGACATTAACCTATAAAAATAGGCGTATCACGA
GGCCCTTTCGTCTCGCGCGTTTCGGTGATGACGGTGAAAACCTCTGACACATGCAGCTCCCGGAGACGGT
CACAGCTTGTCTGTAAGCGGATGCCGGGAGCAGACAAGCCCGTCAGGGCGCGTCAGCGGGTGTTGGCGGG
TGTCGGGGCTGGCTTAACTATGCGGCATCAGAGCAGATTGTACTGAGAGTGCACCATATGGACATATTGT
CGTTAGAACGCGGCTACAATTAATACATAACCTTATGTATCATACACATACGATTTAGGTGACACTATAG
AACGCGGCCGCCAGCTGAAGCTTCGTACGCTGCAGGTCGACGGATCGGTGACGGTGCTGGTTTAATTAAC
ATGGATTCTACTGAAGCTGTTATTAAGGAATTCATGAGATTTAAGGTTCATATGGAAGGTTCTATGAATG
GTCATGAATTTGAAATTGAAGGTGAAGGTGAAGGTAGACCATATGAAGGTACTCAAACTGCTAAGTTGAA
GGTCACTAAGGGTGGTCCATTGCCATTCTCTTGGGATATTTTGTCTCCACAATTCATGTACGGTTCTAGA
GCTTTTATTAAGCATCCAGCTGACATTCCAGATTACTGGAAGCAATCTTTCCCAGAAGGTTTTAAATGGG
AAAGAGTTATGATCTTTGAAGATGGTGGTACTGTTTCTGTTACTCAAGATACTTCTTTGGAAGATGGTAC
TTTGATTTACAAGGTTAAGTTGAGAGGTGGTAACTTCCCACCAGATGGTCCAGTTATGCAAAAGAGAACT
ATGGGTTGGGAAGCCTCTACTGAAAGATTGTACCCAGAAGATGTTGTTTTAAAGGGTGATATTAAGATGG
CTTTGAGATTGAAGGATGGTGGTAGATACTTGGCTGATTTTAAGACTACTTATAAGGCTAAGAAGCCAGT
TCAAATGCCAGGTGCTTTCAACATTGATAGAAAGTTGGATATTACTTCTCATAACGAAGATTACACTGTT
GTTGAACAATACGAAAGATCTGTTGCTAGACATTCTACTGGTGGTTCTGGTGGTTCTTAAGCGGCCGCCT
CGAGGTCCACTTCTAAATAAGCGAATTTCTTATGATTTATGATTTTTATTATTAAATAAGTTATAAAAAA
AATAAGTGTATACAAATTTTAAAGTGACTCTTAGGTTTTAAAACGAAAATTCTTATTCTTGAGTAACTCT
TTCCTGTAGGTCAGGTTGCTTTCTCAGGTATAGTATGAGGTCGCTCTTATTGACCACACCTCTACCGGCA
GATCCGCTAGGGATAACAGGGTAATATAGATCTGTTTAGCTTGCCTCGTCCCCGCCGGGTCACCCGGCCA
GCGACATGGAGGCCCAGAATACCCTCCTTGACAGTCTTGACGTGCGCAGCTCAGGGGCATGATGTGACTG
TCGCCCGTACATTTAGCCCATACATCCCCATGTATAATCATTTGCATCCATACATTTTGATGGCCGCACG
GCGCGAAGCAAAAATTACGGCTCCTCGCTGCAGACCTGCGAGCAGGGAAACGCTCCCCTCACAGACGCGT
TGAATTGTCCCCACGCCGCGCCCCTGTAGAGAAATATAAAAGGTTAGGATTTGCCACTGAGGTTCTTCTT
TCATATACTTCCTTTTAAAATCTTGCTAGGATACAGTTCTCACATCACATCCGAACATAAACAACCATGG
GTAAGGAAAAGACTCACGTTTCGAGGCCGCGATTAAATTCCAACATGGATGCTGATTTATATGGGTATAA
ATGGGCTCGCGATAATGTCGGGCAATCAGGTGCGACAATCTATCGATTGTATGGGAAGCCCGATGCGCCA
GAGTTGTTTCTGAAACATGGCAAAGGTAGCGTTGCCAATGATGTTACAGATGAGATGGTCAGACTAAACT
GGCTGACGGAATTTATGCCTCTTCCGACCATCAAGCATTTTATCCGTACTCCTGATGATGCATGGTTACT
CACCACTGCGATCCCCGGCAAAACAGCATTCCAGGTATTAGAAGAATATCCTGATTCAGGTGAAAATATT
GTTGATGCGCTGGCAGTGTTCCTGCGCCGGTTGCATTCGATTCCTGTTTGTAATTGTCCTTTTAACAGCG
ATCGCGTATTTCGTCTCGCTCAGGCGCAATCACGAATGAATAACGGTTTGGTTGATGCGAGTGATTTTGA
TGACGAGCGTAATGGCTGGCCTGTTGAACAAGTCTGGAAAGAAATGCATAAGCTTTTGCCATTCTCACCG
GATTCAGTCGTCACTCATGGTGATTTCTCACTTGATAACCTTATTTTTGACGAGGGGAAATTAATAGGTT
GTATTGATGTTGGACGAGTCGGAATCGCAGACCGATACCAGGATCTTGCCATCCTATGGAACTGCCTCGG
TGAGTTTTCTCCTTCATTACAGAAACGGCTTTTTCAAAAATATGGTATTGATAATCCTGATATGAATAAA
TTGCAGTTTCATTTGATGCTCGATGAGTTTTTCTAATCAGTACTGACAATAAAAAGATTCTTGTTTTCAA
GAACTTGTCATTTGTATAGTTTTTTTATATTGTAGTTGTTCTATTTTAATCAAATGTTAGCGTGATTTAT
ATTTTTTTTCGCCTCGACATCATCTGCCCAGATGCGAAGTTAAGTGCGCAGAAAGTAATATCATGCGTCA
ATCGTATGTGAATGCTGGTCGCTATACTGCTGTCGATTCGATACTAACGCCGCCATCCAGTTTAAACGAG
CTCGAATTCATCGATGATATCAGATCCACTAGTGGCCTATGCGGCCGCGGATCTGCCGGTCTCCCTATAG
TGAGTCGTATTAATTTCGATAAGCCAGGTTAACCTGCATTAATGAATCGGCCAACGCGCGGGGAGAGGCG
GTTTGCGTATTGGGCGCTCTTCCGCTTCCTCGCTCACTGACTCGCTGCGCTCGGTCGTTCGGCTGCGGCG
AGCGGTATCAGCTCACTCAAAGGCGGTAATACGGTTATCCACAGAATCAGGGGATAACGCAGGAAAGAAC
ATGTGAGCAAAAGGCCAGCAAAAGGCCAGGAACCGTAAAAAGGCCGCGTTGCTGGCGTTTTTCCATAGGC
TCCGCCCCCCTGACGAGCATCACAAAAATCGACGCTCAAGTCAGAGGTGGCGAAACCCGACAGGACTATA
AAGATACCAGGCGTTTCCCCCTGGAAGCTCCCTCGTGCGCTCTCCTGTTCCGACCCTGCCGCTTACCGGA
TACCTGTCCGCCTTTCTCCCTTCGGGAAGCGTGGCGCTTTCTCATAGCTCACGCTGTAGGTATCTCAGTT
CGGTGTAGGTCGTTCGCTCCAAGCTGGGCTGTGTGCACGAACCCCCCGTTCAGCCCGACCGCTGCGCCTT
ATCCGGTAACTATCGTCTTGAGTCCAACCCGGTAAGACACGACTTATCGCCACTGGCAGCAGCCACTGGT
AACAGGATTAGCAGAGCGAGGTATGTAGGCGGTGCTACAGAGTTCTTGAAGTGGTGGCCTAACTACGGCT
ACACTAGAAGAACAGTATTTGGTATCTGCGCTCTGCTGAAGCCAGTTACCTTCGGAAAAAGAGTTGGTAG
CTCTTGATCCGGCAAACAAACCACCGCTGGTAGCGGTGGTTTTTTTGTTTGCAAGCAGCAGATTACGCGC
AGAAAAAAAGGATCTCAAGAAGATCCTTTGATCTTTTCTACGGGGTCTGACGCTCAGTGGAACGAAAACT
CACGTTAAGGGATTTTGGTCATGAGATTATCAAAAAGGATCTTCACCTAGATCCTTTTAAATTAAAAATG
AAGTTTTAAATCAATCTAAAGTATATATGAGTAAACTTGGTCTGACAGTTACCAATGCTTAATCAGTGAG
GCACCTATCTCAGCGATCTGTCTATTTCGTTCATCCATAGTTGCCTGACTCCCCGTCGTGTAGATAACTA
CGATACGGGAGGGCTTACCATCTGGCCCCAGTGCTGCAATGATACCGCGAGACCCACGCTCACCGGCTCC
AGATTTATCAGCAATAAACCAGCCAGCCGGAAGGGCCGAGCGCAGAAGTGGTCCTGCAACTTTATCCGCC
TCCATCCAGTCTATTAATTGTTGCCGGGAAGCTAGAGTAAGTAGTTCGCCAGTTAATAGTTTGCGCAACG
TTGTTGCCATTGCTACAGGCATCGTGGTGTCACGCTCGTCGTTTGGTATGGCTTCATTCAGCTCCGGTTC
CCAACGATCAAGGCGAGTTACATGATCCCCCATGTTGTGCAAAAAAGCGGTTAGCTCCTTCGGTCCTCCG
ATCGTTGTCAGAAGTAAGTTGGCCGCAGTGTTATCACTCATGGTTATGGCAGCACTGCATAATTCTCTTA
CTGTCATGCCATCCGTAAGATGCTTTTCTGTGACTGGTGAGTACTCAACCAAGTCATTCTGAGAATAGTG
TATGCGGCGACCGAGTTGCTCTTGCCCGGCGTCAATACGGGATAATACCGCGCCACATAGCAGAACTTTA
AAAGTGCTCATCATTGGAAAACGTTCTTCGGGGCGAAAACTCTCAAGGATCTTACCGCTGTTGAGATCCA
GTTCGATGTAACCCACTCGTGCACCCAACTGATCTTCAGCATCTTTTACTTTCACCAGCGTTTCTGGGTG
AGCAAAAACAGGAAGGCAAAATGCCGCAAAAAAGGGAATAAGGGCGACACGGAAATGTTGAATACTCATA
CTCTTCCTTTTTCAATATTATTGAAGCATTTATCAGGGTTATTGTCT
